Addgene plasmid #239057: pBAD-ApplePy1Lowest
Purpose: Bacterial expression of lowest affinity red fluorescent pyruvate biosensor ApplePy1Lowest
Depositing lab: Robert Campbell. Depositing organization: The University of Tokyo. Publication: High-performance genetically-encoded green and red fluorescent biosensors for pyruvate. Imai S, Hario S, Suerte C, Yamaguchi I, Sakoi K, Terai T, Takahashi-Yamashiro K, Campbell RE. bioRxiv 2025.04.17.649293 10.1101/2025.04.17.649293.
Backbone
  Vector backbone: pBAD
  Vector type: Bacterial Expression
Growth in bacteria
  Bacterial resistance: Ampicillin, 100 μg/mL
  Growth temperature: 37°C
  Growth strain: DH5alpha
  Copy number: High Copy
Gene/Insert
  Gene/Insert name: ApplePy1Lowest
  Species: Synthetic
  Insert size (bp): 1272
  Cloning method: Restriction Enzyme; 5′ cloning site XhoI (not destroyed); 3′ cloning site HindIII (not destroyed)
Terms and licenses: Academic/Nonprofit Terms; Industry Terms: Not Available to Industry
Depositor comments: Please visit ttps://doi.org/10.1101/2025.04.17.649293 for bioRxiv preprint.
How to cite: pBAD-ApplePy1Lowest was a gift from Robert Campbell (Addgene plasmid # 239057 ; http://n2t.net/addgene:239057 ; RRID:Addgene_239057)
