[The description below was written by a language model from this plasmid's Addgene catalogue record and pLannotate feature annotations shown in this document.]
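Description:
pBAD-ApplePy1Lowest is a bacterial expression plasmid built on the pBAD backbone for arabinose-inducible production in E. coli of ApplePy1Lowest, the lowest-affinity variant of a family of genetically encoded red fluorescent pyruvate biosensors. It replicates from a ColE1/pMB1-type origin, is listed as high copy, and is selected with ampicillin through the β-lactamase (AmpR) gene and its own promoter. The annotation also picks up pBR322-derived remnants (the bom region and a short rop fragment) and a very short match to an RSF origin; this last hit is probably sequence similarity next to the main origin rather than a second functional replicon.

Expression is controlled by the araBAD promoter, with the divergently transcribed araC regulator on the same plasmid, so transcription is induced by L-arabinose. Upstream of the insert lies an N-terminal leader typical of pBAD/His-type vectors: a short His-tag-containing segment (annotated as a capTEV fragment), the T7 gene 10 leader that aids translation, and the Xpress epitope with an enterokinase cleavage site. This leader should allow affinity purification and detection of the sensor protein.

The synthetic 1272 bp insert, cloned between XhoI and HindIII, is annotated as two fragments of the E. coli pyruvate-responsive transcriptional repressor PdhR flanking a red fluorescent protein module. That module matches the fluorescent domain of HyPerRed, which fits a circularly permuted mApple-type reporter inserted into the pyruvate-binding domain, so that ligand binding would modulate fluorescence. The rrnB T1 and T2 terminators follow the coding region. The plasmid is intended for producing the biosensor in bacteria, and a low-affinity variant would suit high pyruvate concentrations.
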