Features (pLannotate 1.2.2; 19 found; start..end, strand, type, name):
      1..57      +  rep_origin     RSF ori (fragment): Plasmids containing the RSF 1030 origin of replication can be propagated in E. coli cells that contain additional plasmids with compatible origins.
     62..202     -  misc_feature   bom: basis of mobility region from pBR322
    304..344     -  CDS            rop (fragment): Rop protein, which maintains plasmids at low copy number; rop
    466..1344    -  CDS            araC: L-arabinose regulatory protein; araC
   1371..1655    +  promoter       araBAD promoter: araBAD; promoter of the L-arabinose operon of E. coli; the araC regulatory gene is transcribed in the opposite direction (Guzman et al., 1995)
   1701..1721    +  CDS            capTEV™ (fragment): composite tag for in vivo biotinylation, TEV protease cleavage, and 6xHis tagging
   1722..1754    +  CDS            T7 tag (gene 10 leader): leader peptide from bacteriophage T7 gene 10 promotes efficient translation in E. coli
   1758..1781    +  CDS            Xpress™ tag: Xpress™ epitope tag, including an enterokinase recognition and cleavage site
   1791..2135    +  CDS            pdhR (fragment): PDHR_ECOLI - Also known as aceC, genA, yacB. Experimental evidence at protein level: Swiss-Prot protein existence level 1. Transcriptional repressor for the pyruvate dehydrogenase complex genes aceEF and lpd. From Escherichia coli (strain K12).
   2144..2867    +  CDS            HyPerRed (fragment): red fluorescent genetically encoded indicator for H2O2 ()
   2877..3068    +  CDS            pdhR (fragment): PDHR_ECOLI - Also known as aceC, genA, yacB. Experimental evidence at protein level: Swiss-Prot protein existence level 1. Transcriptional repressor for the pyruvate dehydrogenase complex genes aceEF and lpd. From Escherichia coli (strain K12).
   3161..3276    +  ncRNA          5S rRNA: Accession: RF00001 - 5S ribosomal RNA
   3280..3303    +  terminator     rrnB T1 terminator (fragment): transcription terminator T1 from the E. coli rrnB gene
   3304..3366    +  CDS            uidB (fragment): UIDB2_ECOLI - Also known as gusB, uidP. Experimental evidence at protein level: Swiss-Prot protein existence level 1. Responsible for the transport of glucuronide into the cell energized by the proton motive force (probably by symport). Import is enhanced by UidC (GusC, AC Q47706). From Escherichia coli (strain K12).
   3383..3469    +  terminator     rrnB T1 terminator: Escherichia coli rrnB; transcription terminator T1 from the E. coli rrnB gene
   3561..3588    +  terminator     rrnB T2 terminator: transcription terminator T2 from the E. coli rrnB gene
   3607..3698    +  promoter       AmpR promoter: bla
   3699..4559    +  CDS            AmpR: β-lactamase; bla; confers resistance to ampicillin, carbenicillin, and related antibiotics
   4730..5318    +  rep_origin     ori: high-copy-number ColE1/pMB1/pBR322/pUC origin of replication
>Addgene plasmid #239057 | pBAD-ApplePy1Lowest | addgene full sequence | sequence record 476991 | Addgene NGS Result
CCGCTCGCCGCAGCCGAACGACCGAGCGCAGCGAGTCAGTGAGCGAGGAAGCGGAAGAGCGCCTGATGCG
GTATTTTCTCCTTACGCATCTGTGCGGTATTTCACACCGCATATGGTGCACTCTCAGTACAATCTGCTCT
GATGCCGCATAGTTAAGCCAGTATACACTCCGCTATCGCTACGTGACTGGGTCATGGCTGCGCCCCGACA
CCCGCCAACACCCGCTGACGCGCCCTGACGGGCTTGTCTGCTCCCGGCATCCGCTTACAGACAAGCTGTG
ACCGTCTCCGGGAGCTGCATGTGTCAGAGGTTTTCACCGTCATCACCGAAACGCGCGAGGCAGCAGATCA
ATTCGCGCGCGAAGGCGAAGCGGCATGCATAATGTGCCTGTCAAATGGACGAAGCAGGGATTCTGCAAAC
CCTATGCTACTCCGTCAAGCCGTCAATTGTCTGATTCGTTACCAATTATGACAACTTGACGGCTACATCA
TTCACTTTTTCTTCACAACCGGCACGGAACTCGCTCGGGCTGGCCCCGGTGCATTTTTTAAATACCCGCG
AGAAATAGAGTTGATCGTCAAAACCAACATTGCGACCGACGGTGGCGATAGGCATCCGGGTGGTGCTCAA
AAGCAGCTTCGCCTGGCTGATACGTTGGTCCTCGCGCCAGCTTAAGACGCTAATCCCTAACTGCTGGCGG
AAAAGATGTGACAGACGCGACGGCGACAAGCAAACATGCTGTGCGACGCTGGCGATATCAAAATTGCTGT
CTGCCAGGTGATCGCTGATGTACTGACAAGCCTCGCGTACCCGATTATCCATCGGTGGATGGAGCGACTC
GTTAATCGCTTCCATGCGCCGCAGTAACAATTGCTCAAGCAGATTTATCGCCAGCAGCTCCGAATAGCGC
CCTTCCCCTTGCCCGGCGTTAATGATTTGCCCAAACAGGTCGCTGAAATGCGGCTGGTGCGCTTCATCCG
GGCGAAAGAACCCCGTATTGGCAAATATTGACGGCCAGTTAAGCCATTCATGCCAGTAGGCGCGCGGACG
AAAGTAAACCCACTGGTGATACCATTCGCGAGCCTCCGGATGACGACCGTAGTGATGAATCTCTCCTGGC
GGGAACAGCAAAATATCACCCGGTCGGCAAACAAATTCTCGTCCCTGATTTTTCACCACCCCCTGACCGC
GAATGGTGAGATTGAGAATATAACCTTTCATTCCCAGCGGTCGGTCGATAAAAAAATCGAGATAACCGTT
GGCCTCAATCGGCGTTAAACCCGCCACCAGATGGGCATTAAACGAGTATCCCGGCAGCAGGGGATCATTT
TGCGCTTCAGCCATACTTTTCATACTCCCGCCATTCAGAGAAGAAACCAATTGTCCATATTGCATCAGAC
ATTGCCGTCACTGCGTCTTTTACTGGCTCTTCTCGCTAACCAAACCGGTAACCCCGCTTATTAAAAGCAT
TCTGTAACAAAGCGGGACCAAAGCCATGACAAAAACGCGTAACAAAAGTGTCTATAATCACGGCAGAAAA
GTCCACATTGATTATTTGCACGGCGTCACACTTTGCTATGCCATAGCATTTTTATCCATAAGATTAGCGG
ATCCTACCTGACGCTTTTTATCGCAACTCTCTACTGTTTCTCCATACCCGTTTTTTGGGCTAACAGGAGG
AATTAACCATGGGGGGTTCTCATCATCATCATCATCATGGTATGGCTAGCATGACTGGTGGACAGCAAAT
GGGTCGGGATCTGTACGACGATGACGATAAGGATCCGAGCTCGAGAATGGTGCAATCTTTCTCCGATCCG
CTGGTAGAACTGCTTTCCGATCACCCGGAATCCCAATATGACTTGCTCGAAACGCGCCATGCGCTGGAAG
GGATCGCAGCATATTACGCTGCCTTGTGCAGCTCAGATGAAGAGAAAGAGAGGATCAGAGAGTTGCATCA
TGCGATTGAGCTTGCCCAACAAAGTGGTGATCTCGATGCCGAAAGTAACGCTGTACTTCAGTATCAAATC
GCGGTGACCGAGGCAGCGCACAATGTGGTCCTTTTGCACTTGTTGAGATATATGGAGCCTATGCTCGCAC
AGAATGTCCGACATAACTTTGAGCTGCTGTACTCTGGTACGGTGGTTTCCGAGCGGATGTTCCCCGAGGA
CGGCGCCCTGAAGAGCGAGGTCAAGAAGGGGCTGAGGCTGAAGGACGGCGGCCACTACGCCGTGGAGGTC
AAGACCACCTACAAGGCCAAGAAGCCCGTGCCCCTGCCCGGCGCCTACATCGTCGACATCATGTTGGACA
TCGTGTCCCACAACGAGGACTACACTATCGTGGAACAGTTCGAACGCGCCGAGGGCCGCCACCCCACCGG
CGGCCTGGACGAGCTGTACAAGGGAGGTACAGGCGGGAGTCTGGTAAGCAAGGGCGAGGAGGATGACATG
GCCATCGTCAAGGAGTTCATGCGCTTCAAGGTGCACATGGAGGGCTCCGTTAACGGCCACGAGTTCGAGA
TCGAAGGCGAGGGCGAGGGCCGCCCCTACGAGGCCTTTCAGACTGCTAAGCTGAAGGTGACCAAGGGTGG
CCCCCTGCCCTTCGCCTGGGACATCTTATCCCCTCAGTTCATGTACGGCTCCAAGGCCTACATTAAGCAC
CCAGCCGATATCCCCGACTACTTCAAGCTGTCCTTCCCCGAGGGCTTCAGCTGGGAGCGCGTGATGTACT
TCGAGGACGGCGGCATTATTCACGTTAACCAGGACTCCTCCCTGCAGGACGGCGTATTTATCTACAAGGT
GAAGCTGCGCGGCACCAACTTCCCCCCCGACGGCCCCGTAATGCAGATGAAGACCATGGGCTGGGAGTCG
GGTTGGCGACGAGAGATGCTGCCGCTCGTGGCCTCCCATCGCACTCGCATATTTGAAGCTATTATGGCAG
GAAAACCGGAGGAAGCCAGGGAAGCGTCACATAGACACTTGGCCTTTATTAAGGAAATCCTGCTGGACCG
GTCAAGGGGGGAATCACGCCGCGAACTCTCATTGAGAAGGCTGGAGCAAAGAGAGAATTGAAAGCTTGGC
TGTTTTGGCGGATGAGAGAAGATTTTCAGCCTGATACAGATTAAATCAGAACGCAGAAGCGGTCTGATAA
AACAGAATTTGCCTGGCGGCAGTAGCGCGGTGGTCCCACCTGACCCCATGCCGAACTCAGAAGTGAAACG
CCGTAGCGCCGATGGTAGTGTGGGGTCTCCCCATGCGAGAGTAGGGAACTGCCAGGCATCAAATAAAACG
AAAGGCTCAGTCGCTGGGAACCTGCGGTTATCTGCTGTTCTTCTGGGTTTCCGTCTGGTCACTGCCGGTG
GCGTTGGGGAACTGCCAGGCATCAAATAAAACGAAAGGCTCAGTCGAAAGACTGGGCCTTTCGTTTTATC
TGTTGTTTGTCGGTGAACGCTCTCCTGAGTAGGACAAATCCGCCGGGAGCGGATTTGAACGTTGCGAAGC
AACGGCCCGGAGGGTGGCGGGCAGGACGCCCGCCATAAACTGCCAGGCATCAAATTAAGCAGAAGGCCAT
CCTGACGGATGGCCTTTTTGCGTTTCTACAAACTCTTTTGTTTATTTTTCTAAATACATTCAAATATGTA
TCCGCTCATGAGACAATAACCCTGATAAATGCTTCAATAATATTGAAAAAGGAAGAGTATGAGTATTCAA
CATTTCCGTGTCGCCCTTATTCCCTTTTTTGCGGCATTTTGCCTTCCTGTTTTTGCTCACCCAGAAACGC
TGGTGAAAGTAAAAGATGCTGAAGATCAGTTGGGTGCACGAGTGGGTTACATCGAACTGGATCTCAACAG
CGGTAAGATCCTTGAGAGTTTTCGCCCCGAAGAACGTTTTCCAATGATGAGCACTTTTAAAGTTCTGCTA
TGTGGCGCGGTATTATCCCGTGTTGACGCCGGGCAAGAGCAACTCGGTCGCCGCATACACTATTCTCAGA
ATGACTTGGTTGAGTACTCACCAGTCACAGAAAAGCATCTTACGGATGGCATGACAGTAAGAGAATTATG
CAGTGCTGCCATAACCATGAGTGATAACACTGCGGCCAACTTACTTCTGACAACGATCGGAGGACCGAAG
GAGCTAACCGCTTTTTTGCACAACATGGGGGATCATGTAACTCGCCTTGATCGTTGGGAACCGGAGCTGA
ATGAAGCCATACCAAACGACGAGCGTGACACCACGATGCCTGTAGCAATGGCAACAACGTTGCGCAAACT
ATTAACTGGCGAACTACTTACTCTAGCTTCCCGGCAACAATTAATAGACTGGATGGAGGCGGATAAAGTT
GCAGGACCACTTCTGCGCTCGGCCCTTCCGGCTGGCTGGTTTATTGCTGATAAATCTGGAGCCGGTGAGC
GTGGGTCTCGCGGTATCATTGCAGCACTGGGGCCAGATGGTAAGCCCTCCCGTATCGTAGTTATCTACAC
GACGGGGAGTCAGGCAACTATGGATGAACGAAATAGACAGATCGCTGAGATAGGTGCCTCACTGATTAAG
CATTGGTAACTGTCAGACCAAGTTTACTCATATATACTTTAGATTGATTTAAAACTTCATTTTTAATTTA
AAAGGATCTAGGTGAAGATCCTTTTTGATAATCTCATGACCAAAATCCCTTAACGTGAGTTTTCGTTCCA
CTGAGCGTCAGACCCCGTAGAAAAGATCAAAGGATCTTCTTGAGATCCTTTTTTTCTGCGCGTAATCTGC
TGCTTGCAAACAAAACAACCACCGCTACCAGCGGTGGTTTGTTTGCCGGATCAAGAGCTACCAACTCTTT
TTCCGAAGGTAACTGGCTTCAGCAGAGCGCAGATACCAAATACTGTCCTTCTAGTGTAGCCGTAGTTAGG
CCACCACTTCAAGAACTCTGTAGCACCGCCTACATACCTCGCTCTGCTAATCCTGTTACCAGTGGCTGCT
GCCAGTGGCGATAAGTCGTGTCTTACCGGGTTGGACTCAAGACGATAGTTACCGGATAAGGCGCAGCGGT
CGGGCTGAACGGGGGGTTCGTGCACACAGCCCAGCTTGGAGCGAACGACCTACACCGAACTGAGATACCT
ACAGCGTGAGCTATGAGAAAGCGCCACGCTTCCCGAAGGGAGAAAGGCGGACAGGTATCCGGTAAGCGGC
AGGGTCGGAACAGGAGAGCGCACGAGGGAGCTTCCAGGGGGAAACGCCTGGTATCTTTATAGTCCTGTCG
GGTTTCGCCACCTCTGACTTGAGCGTCGATTTTTGTGATGCTCGTCAGGGGGGCGGAGCCTATGGAAAAA
CGCCAGCAACGCGGCCTTTTTACGGTTCCTGGCCTTTTGCTGGCCTTTTGCTCACATGTTCTTTCCTGCG
TTATCCCCTGATTCTGTGGATAACCGTATTACCGCCTTTGAGTGAGCTGATA
